Addgene plasmid #188870: pLX-AS
Purpose: Compact T-DNA binary vector of the pLX series suitable for assembly of plant virus infectious clones and their Agrobacterium-mediated delivery to plants
Depositing lab: Fabio Pasin. Depositing organization: Instituto de Biologia Molecular y Celular de Plantas. Publication: Assembly of plant virus agroinfectious clones using biological material or DNA synthesis. Pasin F. STAR Protoc. 2022 Dec 16;3(4):101716. doi: 10.1016/j.xpro.2022.101716. Epub 2022 Sep 22. PubMed 36149792.
Backbone
  Vector backbone: pLX-B2
  Backbone manufacturer: Fabio Pasin
  Total vector size (bp): 4524
  Vector type: Plant Expression, Synthetic Biology ; Binary T-DNA vector
Growth in bacteria
  Bacterial resistance: Kanamycin, 50 μg/mL
  Growth temperature: 37°C
  Growth strain: DH5alpha
  Copy number: Unknown
Gene/Insert
  Gene/Insert name: none
  Promoter: cauliflower mosaic virus (CaMV) 35S promoter
  Cloning method: Gibson Cloning
  Sequencing primers: 5′ none; 3′ none
Terms and licenses: Academic/Nonprofit Terms; Industry Terms: Not Available to Industry
How to cite: pLX-AS was a gift from Fabio Pasin (Addgene plasmid # 188870 ; http://n2t.net/addgene:188870 ; RRID:Addgene_188870)
