[The description below was written by a language model from this plasmid's Addgene catalogue record and pLannotate feature annotations shown in this document.]
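Description:
pLX-AS is a compact (about 4.5 kb) T-DNA binary vector of the pLX series, derived from pLX-B2 and intended for plant expression and synthetic biology work. It replicates through the broad-host-range pBBR1 origin together with its cognate Rep protein, which allows the same plasmid to be maintained in both Escherichia coli and Agrobacterium. Selection in bacteria is by kanamycin resistance, conferred by the aphA1 (nptI) aminoglycoside phosphotransferase gene. Copy number is not recorded.

The plasmid carries no insert; it is an empty acceptor. The annotated features show two tandem left border repeats (octopine Ach5 and nopaline C58 types), a doubling generally used to improve border recognition and limit read-through transfer of backbone sequence. A right border repeat was not picked up by the automated annotation, although one would be expected for a functional T-DNA. Within the T-DNA, an enhanced cauliflower mosaic virus 35S promoter with a duplicated enhancer region and a nopaline synthase terminator/poly(A) signal flank a reverse-oriented lacZα fragment driven by the lac UV5 promoter. This arrangement suggests a placeholder reporter cassette that is replaced on cloning, so that recombinant colonies could be distinguished by blue/white screening, though the record does not state this explicitly. The listed cloning method is Gibson assembly.

The stated purpose is the assembly of plant virus infectious clones. A viral genome copy placed between the 35S promoter and NOS terminator is transcribed in plant cells after Agrobacterium-mediated delivery, launching infection (agroinoculation).
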