Features (pLannotate 1.2.2; 9 found; start..end, strand, type, name):
    133..157     +  misc_feature   LB T-DNA repeat: left border repeat from octopine Ach5 T-DNA
    184..208     +  misc_feature   LB T-DNA repeat: left border repeat from nopaline C58 T-DNA
    535..1204    +  promoter       CaMV 35S promoter (enhanced): cauliflower mosaic virus 35S promoter with a duplicated enhancer region
   1300..1405    -  CDS            lacZα (fragment): LacZα fragment of β-galactosidase; lacZ fragment
   1485..1515    -  promoter       lac UV5 promoter: E. coli lac promoter with an "up" mutation
   1573..1825    +  terminator     NOS terminator: nopaline synthase terminator and poly(A) signal
   2065..2877    -  CDS            aphA1: KKA1_ECOLX - Also known as nptI. Protein inferred from homology: Swiss-Prot protein existence level 3. Resistance to kanamycin and structurally-related aminoglycosides, including amikacin. From Escherichia coli.
   3003..3665    -  CDS            pBBR1 Rep: replication protein for the broad-host-range plasmid pBBR1 from Bordetella bronchiseptica
   3666..4437    -  rep_origin     pBBR1 oriV: replication origin of the broad-host-range plasmid pBBR1 from Bordetella bronchiseptica; requires the pBBR1 Rep protein for replication
>Addgene plasmid #188870 | pLX-AS | addgene full sequence | sequence record 377941 | Addgene NGS Result
CCATCATCAGTTCGGTGGTCTTCCGACGAACAATAAGGCCGCAAATCGCGGCCTTTTTTATTGATAACAA
AACCGGCTCAGTTCTGCGTAGAAACCAACATGCAAGCTCCACCGGGTGCAAAGCGGCAGCGGCGGCAGGA
TATATTCAATTGTAAATGGCTTCATGTCCGGGAAATCTACTGGTGGCAGGATATATTGTGGTGTAAACAA
TGGAGAAAAAGATTAATTAAGTACTAGTAGCCTGGTCGAAACCGTCTCACCAGTACGCACGATTCAAGGC
TTGCTTCACAAACCAAGGCAAGTAATAGAGATTGGAGTCTCTAAAAAGGTAGTTCCCACTGAATCAAAGG
CCATGGAGTCAAAGATTCAAATAGAGGACCTAACAGAACTCGCCGTAAAGACTGGCGAACAGTTCATACA
GAGTCTCTTACGACTCAATGACAAGAAGAAAATCTTCGTCAACATGGTGGAGCACGACACACTTGTCTAC
TCCAAAAATATCAAAGATACAGTCTCAGAAGACCAAAGGGCAATTGAGACTTTTCAACAAAGGGTAATAT
CCGGAAACCTCCTCGGATTCCATTGCCCAGCTATCTGTCACTTTATTGTGAAGATAGTGGAAAAGGAAGG
TGGCTCCTACAAATGCCATCATTGCGATAAAGGAAAGGCCATCGTTGAAGATGCCTCTGCCGACAGTGGT
CCCAAAGATGGACCCCCACCCACGAGGAGCATCGTGGAAAAAGAAGACGTTCCAACCACGTCTTCAAAGC
AAGTGGATTGATGTGATAACATGGTGGAGCACGACACACTTGTCTACTCCAAAAATATCAAAGATACAGT
CTCAGAAGACCAAAGGGCAATTGAGACTTTTCAACAAAGGGTAATATCCGGAAACCTCCTCGGATTCCAT
TGCCCAGCTATCTGTCACTTTATTGTGAAGATAGTGGAAAAGGAAGGTGGCTCCTACAAATGCCATCATT
GCGATAAAGGAAAGGCCATCGTTGAAGATCCTCTGCCGACAGTGGTCCCAAAGATGGACCCCCACCCACG
AGGAGCATCGTGGAAAAAGAAGACGTTCCAACCACGTCTTCAAAGCAAGTGGATTGATGTGATATCTCCA
CTGACGTAAGGGATGACGCACAATCCCACTATCCTTCGCAAGACCCTTCCTCTATATAAGGAAGTTCATT
TCATTTGGAGAGGAAGAGCAGGTGTCAGGAGAGGGACCAAAAGCAAAAACCCGCCGAAGCGGGTTACTAG
CGCCATTCGCCATTCAGAGAGCGGAGCTGCTGCGACGGACGATCGGTACGCGCCTCTTCGCTATTACGCC
AACTGGCGAAAGGTGGATGTGCTGCAAGGCGATTAAGTTGGGTAACGCCAGGGTTTTCCCAGTCACGACG
TTGTAGTACCACGGCAAGGCTATCTGTAATCATTGTTGTACTCCGGTTAGGACGGATTGGGAACTGGCTA
ACTCAAAATCCACACATTATACGAGCCGGAAGCATAAAGTGTAAAGCCTGGGGTGCCTAATGAGTGAGTT
CTCTCGCTGTCACCTGCTCTTCCCAGCCTGCGGATCGTTCAAACATTTGGCAATAAAGTTTCTTAAGATT
GAATCCTGTTGCCGGTCTTGCGATGATTATCATATAATTTCTGTTGAATTACGTTAAGCATGTAATAATT
AACATGTAATGCATGACGTTATTTATGAGATGGGTTTTTATGATTAGAGTCCCGCAATTATACATTTAAT
ACGCGATAGAAAACAAAATATAGCGCGCAAACTAGGATAAATTATCGCGCGCGGTGTCATCTATGTTACT
CGATCTCGTCAGGAGACGGGACAAGGATGCGAGCTAGCCTGCAGGAATTGTTGATTTTGTGATGACTGAT
GGCAGGATATATGCGGTTGTAATTCATTTTTATTGTCTAAATTTCTGTATTTGTTTGTTTGTTCGGTTGT
AAATTTTTTTGGAAGAACAAGAAAAGAAAAAACACCCGTTAGGGTGTTTTTAGTTAGTGTGGCGCGCCGA
CTTGCGACATGCGGTCCTTTGCAATCAACTATTAGAAAAATTCATCCAGCATCAGATGAAATTGCAGTTT
GTTCATATCCGGATTATCAATGCCATATTTCTGAAACAGACGTTTTTGCAGGCTCGGGCTAAATTCGCCC
AGGCAGTTCCACAGAATGGCCAGATCCTGATAACGATCCGCAATGCCCACACGGCCCACATCAATGCAGC
CAATCAGTTTGCCTTCATCGAAAATCAGGTTATCCAGGCTAAAATCGCCGTGGGTCACCACGCTATCCGG
GCTAAACGGCAGCAGTTTATGCATTTCTTTCCACACCTGTTCCACCGGCCAGCCGTTACGTTCATCATCA
AAATCGCTCGCATCCACCAGGCCGTTGTTCATACGGCTCTGCGCCTGGGCCAGACGAAACACACGATCGC
TGTTAAACGGGCAGTTGCACACCGGAATGCTATGCAGACGACGCAGAAACACGGCCAGCGCATCCACAAT
GTTTTCGCCGCTATCCGGATATTCTTCCAGCACCTGAAACGCGGTTTTGCCCGGAATCGCGGTGGTCAGC
AGCCACGCATCATCCGGGGTGCGAATAAAATGTTTAATGGTCGGCAGCGGCATAAATTCGGTCAGCCAGT
TCAGACGCACCATTTCATCGGTCACATCGTTCGCCACGCTGCCTTTGCCATGTTTCAGAAACAGTTCCGG
CGCATCCGGTTTGCCATACAGACGATAAATGGTCGCGCCGCTCTGACCCACGTTATCACGCGCCCATTTA
TAGCCATACAGATCCGCATCCATGTTGCTGTTCAGACGCGGACGGCTACAGCTCGTTTCACGCTGAATAT
GGCTCATAACACCCCTTGTATTACTGTTTATGTAAGCAGACAGTTTTATTGTTCATGATGATATATTTTT
ATCTTGTGCAATGTAACATCAGAGATTTTGAGACACAAGATCGGATTGGCGGTTATGCGGTTCTACCGGC
GCGGCAGCGTTACCCGTGTCGGCGGCTCCAACGGCTCGCCATCGTCCAGAAAACACGGCTCATCGGGCAT
CGGCAGGCGCTGCTGCCCGCGCCGTTCCCATTCCTCCGTTTCGGTCAAGGCTGGCAGGTCTGGTTCCATG
CCCGGAATGCCGGGCTGGCTGGGCGGCTCCTCGCCGGGGCCGGTCGGTAGTTGCTGCTCGCCCGGATACA
GGGTCGGGATGCGGCGCAGGTCGCCATGCCCCAACAGCGATTCGTCCTGGTCGTCGTGATCAACCACCAC
GGCGGCACTGAACACCGACAGGCGCAACTGGTCGCGGGGCTGGCCCCACGCCACGCGGTCATTGACCACG
TAGGCCGACACGGTGCCGGGGCCGTTGAGCTTCACGACGGAGATCCAGCGCTCGGCCACCAAGTCCTTGA
CTGCGTATTGGACCGTCCGCAAAGAACGTCCGATGAGCTTGGAAAGTGTCTTCTGGCTGACCACCACGGC
GTTCTGGTGGCCCATCTGCGCCACGAGGTGATGCAGCAGCATTGCCGCCGTGGGTTTCCTCGCAATAAGC
CCGGCCCACGCCTCATGCGCTTTGCGTTCCGTTTGCACCCAGTGACCGGGCTTGTTCTTGGCTTGAATGC
CGATTTCTCTGGACTGCGTGGCCATGCTTATCTCCATGCGGTAGGGGTGCCGCACGGTTGCGGCACCATG
CGCAATCAGCTGCAACTTTTCGGCAGCGCGACAACAATTATGCGTTGCGTAAAAGTGGCAGTCAATTACA
GATTTTCTTTAACCTACGCAATGAGCTATTGCGGGGGGTGCCGCAATGAGCTGTTGCGTACCCCCCTTTT
TTAAGTTGTTGATTTTTAAGTCTTTCGCATTTCGCCCTATATCTAGTTCTTTGGTGCCCAAAGAAGGGCA
CCCCTGCGGGGTTCCCCCACGCCTTCGGCGCGGCTCCCCCTCCGGCAAAAAGTGGCCCCTCCGGGGCTTG
TTGATCGACTGCGCGGCCTTCGGCCTTGCCCAAGGTGGCGCTGCCCCCTTGGAACCCCCGCACTCGCCGC
CGTGAGGCTCGGGGGGCAGGCGGGCGGGCTTCGCCCTTCGACTGCCCCCACTCGCATAGGCTTGGGTCGT
TCCAGGCGCGTCAAGGCCAAGCCGCTGCGCGGTCGCTGCGCGAGCCTTGACCCGCCTTCCACTTGGTGTC
CAACCGGCAAGCGAAGCGCGCAGGCCGCAGGCCGGAGGCTTTTCCCCAGAGAAAATTAAAAAAATTGATG
GGGCAAGGCCGCAGGCCGCGCAGTTGGAGCCGGTGGGTATGTGGTCGAAGGCTGGGTAGCCGGTGGGCAA
TCCCTGTGGTCAAGCTCGTGGGCAGGCGCAGCCTGTCCATCAGCTTGTCCAGCAGGGTTGTCCACGGGCC
GAGCGAAGCGAGCCAGCCGGTGGCCGCTCGCGGCCATCGTCCACATATCCACGGGCTGGCAAGGGAGCGC
AGCGACCGCGCAGGGCGAAGCCCGGAGAGCAAGCCCGTAGGGGG
